>Addgene plasmid #152913 | pGBW-m4133720 | addgene full sequence | sequence record 309466 | Addgene NGS Result
CGTTACATAACTTACGGTAAATGGCCCGCCTGGCTGACCGCCCAACGACCCCCGCCCATTGACGTCAATA
ATGACGTATGTTCCCATAGTAACGCCAATAGGGACTTTCCATTGACGTCAATGGGTGGAGTATTTACGGT
AAACTGCCCACTTGGCAGTACATCAAGTGTATCATATGCCAAGTACGCCCCCTATTGACGTCAATGACGG
TAAATGGCCCGCCTGGCATTATGCCCAGTACATGACCTTATGGGACTTTCCTACTTGGCAGTACATCTAC
GTATTAGTCATCGCTATTACCATGCTGATGCGGTTTTGGCAGTACATCAATGGGCGTGGATAGCGGTTTG
ACTCACGGGGATTTCCAAGTCTCCACCCCATTGACGTCAATGGGAGTTTGTTTTGGCACCAAAATCAACG
GGACTTTCCAAAATGTCGTAACAACTCCGCCCCATTGACGCAAATGGGCGGTAGGCGTGTACGGTGGGAG
GTCTATATAAGCAGAGCTGGTTTAGTGAACCGTCAGATCAGATCTTTGTCGATCCTACCATCCACTCGAC
ACACCCGCCAGCGGCCGCCACCATGGCAGATTCCAACGGTACTATTACCGTTGAAGAGCTTAAAAAGCTC
CTTGAACAATGGAACCTAGTAATAGGTTTCCTATTCCTTACATGGATTTGTCTTCTACAATTTGCCTATG
CCAACAGGAATAGGTTTTTGTATATAATTAAGTTAATTTTCCTCTGGCTGTTATGGCCAGTAACTTTAGC
TTGTTTTGTGCTTGCTGCTGTTTACAGAATAAATTGGATCACCGGTGGAATTGCTATCGCAATGGCTTGT
CTTGTAGGCTTGATGTGGCTCAGCTACTTCATTGCTTCTTTCAGACTGTTTGCGCGTACGCGTTCCATGT
GGTCATTCAATCCAGAAACTAACATTCTTCTCAACGTGCCACTCCATGGCACTATTCTGACCAGACCGCT
TCTAGAAAGTGAACTCGTAATCGGAGCTGTGATCCTTCGTGGACATCTTCGTATTGCTGGACACCATCTA
GGACGCTGTGACATCAAGGACCTGCCTAAAGAAATCACTGTTGCTACATCACGAACGCTTTCTTATTACA
AATTGGGAGCTTCGCAGCGTGTAGCAGGTGACTCAGGTTTTGCTGCATACAGTCGCTACAGGATTGGCAA
CTATAAATTAAACACAGACCATTCCAGTAGCAGTGACAATATTGCTTTGCTTGTACAGGAAAACCTTTAC
TTTCAGTCGCACCATCACCATCACCATTAAGCTAGCTTGACTGACTGAGATACAGCGTACCTTCAGCTCA
CAGACATGATAAGATACATTGATGAGTTTGGACAAACCACAACTAGAATGCAGTGAAAAAAATGCTTTAT
TTGTGAAATTTGTGATGCTATTGCTTTATTTGTAACCATTATAAGCTGCAATAAACAAGTTAACAACAAC
AATTGCATTCATTTTATGTTTCAGGTTCAGGGGGAGGTGTGGGAGGTTTTTTAAAGCAAGTAAAACCTCT
ACAAATGTGGTATTGGCCCATCTCTATCGGTATCGTAGCATAACCCCTTGGGGCCTCTAAACGGGTCTTG
AGGGGTTTTTTGTGCCCCTCGGGCCGGATTGCTATCTACCGGCATTGGCGCAGAAAAAAATGCCTGATGC
GACGCTGCGCGTCTTATACTCCCACATATGCCAGATTCAGCAACGGATACGGCTTCCCCAACTTGCCCAC
TTCCATACGTGTCCTCCTTACCAGAAATTTATCCTTAAGGTCGTCAGCTATCCTGCAGGCGATCTCTCGA
TTTCGATCAAGACATTCCTTTAATGGTCTTTTCTGGACACCACTAGGGGTCAGAAGTAGTTCATCAAACT
TTCTTCCCTCCCTAATCTCATTGGTTACCTTGGGCTATCGAAACTTAATTAACCAGTCAAGTCAGCTACT
TGGCGAGATCGACTTGTCTGGGTTTCGACTACGCTCAGAATTGCGTCAGTCAAGTTCGATCTGGTCCTTG
CTATTGCACCCGTTCTCCGATTACGAGTTTCATTTAAATCATGTGAGCAAAAGGCCAGCAAAAGGCCAGG
AACCGTAAAAAGGCCGCGTTGCTGGCGTTTTTCCATAGGCTCCGCCCCCCTGACGAGCATCACAAAAATC
GACGCTCAAGTCAGAGGTGGCGAAACCCGACAGGACTATAAAGATACCAGGCGTTTCCCCCTGGAAGCTC
CCTCGTGCGCTCTCCTGTTCCGACCCTGCCGCTTACCGGATACCTGTCCGCCTTTCTCCCTTCGGGAAGC
GTGGCGCTTTCTCATAGCTCACGCTGTAGGTATCTCAGTTCGGTGTAGGTCGTTCGCTCCAAGCTGGGCT
GTGTGCACGAACCCCCCGTTCAGCCCGACCGCTGCGCCTTATCCGGTAACTATCGTCTTGAGTCCAACCC
GGTAAGACACGACTTATCGCCACTGGCAGCAGCCACTGGTAACAGGATTAGCAGAGCGAGGTATGTAGGC
GGTGCTACAGAGTTCTTGAAGTGGTGGCCTAACTACGGCTACACTAGAAGAACAGTATTTGGTATCTGCG
CTCTGCTGAAGCCAGTTACCTTCGGAAAAAGAGTTGGTAGCTCTTGATCCGGCAAACAAACCACCGCTGG
TAGCGGTGGTTTTTTTGTTTGCAAGCAGCAGATTACGCGCAGAAAAAAAGGATCTCAAGAAGATCCTTTG
ATCTTTTCTACGGGGTCTGACGCTCAGTGGAACGAAAACTCACGTTAAGGGATTTTGGTCATGAGATTAT
CAAAAAGGATCTTCACCTAGATCCTTTTAAATTAAAAATGAAGTTTTAAATCAATCTAAAGTATATATGA
GTAAACTTGGTCTGACAGTTACCAATGCTTAATCAGTGAGGCACCTATCTCAGCGATCTGTCTATTTCGT
TCATCCATAGTTGCATTTAAATTTCCGAACTCTCCAAGGCCCTCGTCGGAAAATCTTCAAACCTTTCGTC
CGATCCATCTTGCAGGCTACCTCTCGAACGAACTATCGCAAGTCTCTTGGCCGGCCTTGCGCCTTGGCTA
TTGCTTGGCAGCGCCTATCGCCAGGTATTACTCCAATCCCGAATATCCGAGATCGGGATCACCCGAGAGA
AGTTCAACCTACATCCTCAATCCCGATCTATCCGAGATCCGAGGAATATCGAAATCGGGGCGCGCCTGGT
GTACCGAGAACGATCCTCTCAGTGCGAGTCTCGACGATCCATATCGTTGCTTGGCAGTCAGCCAGTCGGA
ATCCAGCTTGGGACCCAGGAAGTCCAATCGTCAGATATTGTACTCAAGCCTGGTCACGGCAGCGTACCGA
TCTGTTTAAACCTAGATATTGATAGTCTGATCGGTCAACGTATAATCGAGTCCTAGCTTTTGCAAACATC
TATCAAGAGACAGGATCAGCAGGAGGCTTTCGCATGAGTATTCAACATTTCCGTGTCGCCCTTATTCCCT
TTTTTGCGGCATTTTGCCTTCCTGTTTTTGCTCACCCAGAAACGCTGGTGAAAGTAAAAGATGCTGAAGA
TCAGTTGGGTGCGCGAGTGGGTTACATCGAACTGGATCTCAACAGCGGTAAGATCCTTGAGAGTTTTCGC
CCCGAAGAACGCTTTCCAATGATGAGCACTTTTAAAGTTCTGCTATGTGGCGCGGTATTATCCCGTATTG
ACGCCGGGCAAGAGCAACTCGGTCGCCGCATACACTATTCTCAGAATGACTTGGTTGAGTATTCACCAGT
CACAGAAAAGCATCTTACGGATGGCATGACAGTAAGAGAATTATGCAGTGCTGCCATAACCATGAGTGAT
AACACTGCGGCCAACTTACTTCTGACAACGATTGGAGGACCGAAGGAGCTAACCGCTTTTTTGCACAACA
TGGGGGATCATGTAACTCGCCTTGATCGTTGGGAACCGGAGCTGAATGAAGCCATACCAAACGACGAGCG
TGACACCACGATGCCTGTAGCAATGGCAACAACCTTGCGTAAACTATTAACTGGCGAACTACTTACTCTA
GCTTCCCGGCAACAGTTGATAGACTGGATGGAGGCGGATAAAGTTGCAGGACCACTTCTGCGCTCGGCCC
TTCCGGCTGGCTGGTTTATTGCTGATAAATCTGGAGCCGGTGAGCGTGGGTCTCGCGGTATCATTGCAGC
ACTGGGGCCAGATGGTAAGCCCTCCCGTATCGTAGTTATCTACACGACGGGGAGTCAGGCAACTATGGAT
GAACGAAATAGACAGATCGCTGAGATAGGTGCCTCACTGATTAAGCATTGGTAACCGATTCTAGGTGCAT
TGGCGCAGAAAAAAATGCCTGATGCGACGCTGCGCGTCTTATACTCCCACATATGCCAGATTCAGCAACG
GATACGGCTTCCCCAACTTGCCCACTTCCATACGTGTCCTCCTTACCAGAAATTTATCCTTAAGATCCCG
AATCGTTTAAACTCGACTCTGGCTCTATCGAATCTCCGTCGTTTCGAGCTTACGCGAACAGCCGTGGCGC
TCATTTGCTCGTCGGGCATCGAATCTCGTCAGCTATCGTCAGCTTACCTTTTTGGCAGCGATCGCGGCTC
CCGACATCTTGGACCATTAGCTCCACAGGTATCTTCTTCCCTCTAGTGGTCATAACAGCAGCTTCAGCTA
CCTCTCAATTCAAAAAACCCCTCAAGACCCGTTTAGAGGCCCCAAGGGGTTATGCTATCAATCGTTGCGT
TACACACACAAAAAACCAACACACATCCATCTTCGATGGATAGCGATTTTATTATCTAACTGCTGATCGA
GTGTAGCCAGATCTAGTAATCAATTACGGGGTCATTAGTTCATAGCCCATATATGGAGTTCCG
Features (pLannotate 1.2.2; 18 found; start..end, strand, type, name):
      1..304     +  enhancer       CMV enhancer: human cytomegalovirus immediate early enhancer
    377..394     -  promoter       CMV promoter (fragment): human cytomegalovirus (CMV) immediate early promoter
    457..508     +  promoter       CMVd2 promoter: truncated human cytomegalovirus (CMV) immediate early promoter that yields moderately reduced expression relative to the full-length promoter
    583..1248    +  CDS            VME1_SARS2: Experimental evidence at protein level: Swiss-Prot protein existence level 1. Component of the viral envelope that plays a central role in virus morphogenesis and assembly via its interactions with other viral proteins (By similarity). Regulates the localization of S protein at cis-Golgi, the place of virus budding (PubMed:33229438). May act by binding cytoplasmic c-terminus of S (PubMed:33229438). From Severe acute respiratory syndrome coronavirus 2 (2019-nCoV) (SARS-CoV-2).
   1270..1287    +  CDS            6xHis: 6xHis affinity tag
   1340..1461    -  polyA_signal   SV40 poly(A) signal: SV40 polyadenylation signal
   1484..1553    -  CDS            large T antigen (fragment): large T antigen from SV40 (simian virus 40)
   1576..1622    +  terminator     T7 terminator: transcription terminator for bacteriophage T7 RNA polymerase
   1652..1788    +  terminator     rrnG terminator: transcription terminator from the E. coli ribosomal RNA rrnG operon (Albrechtsen et al., 1991)
   1833..1904    +  misc_feature   3' β-globin insulator: insulator downstream of the human β-globin locus (Farrell et al., 2002)
   2130..2718    -  rep_origin     ori: high-copy-number ColE1/pMB1/pBR322/pUC origin of replication
   2890..2954    -  CDS            bla(M) (fragment): β-lactamase lacking the signal sequence; bla(M); allows cytosolic expression of β-lactamase
   3464..4324    +  CDS            AmpR: β-lactamase; bla; confers resistance to ampicillin, carbenicillin, and related antibiotics
   4337..4473    +  terminator     rrnG terminator: transcription terminator from the E. coli ribosomal RNA rrnG operon (Albrechtsen et al., 1991)
   4625..4696    +  misc_feature   5' β-globin insulator: insulator upstream of the human β-globin locus (Farrell et al., 2002)
   4701..4747    -  terminator     T7 terminator: transcription terminator for bacteriophage T7 RNA polymerase
   4765..4813    -  polyA_signal   poly(A) signal: synthetic polyadenylation signal
   4844..4893    +  enhancer       CMV enhancer (fragment): human cytomegalovirus immediate early enhancer
