[The description below was written by a language model from this plasmid's Addgene catalogue record and pLannotate feature annotations shown in this document.]
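Description:
pGBW-m4133720 is a mammalian expression plasmid built on the pTwist_CMV_6 backbone that carries the wild-type membrane (M) glycoprotein gene of SARS-CoV-2. It is propagated in E. coli as a high-copy plasmid through a ColE1/pUC-type origin of replication and is selected with ampicillin via a full-length β-lactamase (AmpR) gene. A short additional β-lactamase fragment is also annotated and appears to be a backbone remnant. No mammalian selection marker is recorded or annotated, which suits the plasmid to transient transfection.

The expression cassette begins with the human cytomegalovirus immediate-early enhancer and promoter elements, which drive strong constitutive transcription in mammalian cells. These are followed by the M open reading frame, annotated as matching the SARS-CoV-2 M protein, a viral envelope component central to virion morphogenesis and assembly through its interactions with other viral proteins. According to the catalogue entry, the backbone supplies a C-terminal TEV-cleavable 6xHis tag. The feature table shows the 6xHis coding segment shortly downstream of the M sequence, while the TEV site itself is not separately annotated. This tag would allow metal-affinity purification or anti-His detection, with optional protease removal. Transcripts are processed at an SV40 polyadenylation signal. The cassette and bacterial elements are flanked by T7 and rrnG transcription terminators, 5' and 3' β-globin insulator sequences, and a synthetic poly(A) signal upstream of the enhancer. Together these isolate the expression unit from read-through transcription from the rest of the plasmid.

The record gives the purpose only as mammalian expression of SARS-CoV-2 M.
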