Addgene plasmid #152913: pGBW-m4133720
Purpose: Mammalian expression plasmid for SARS-CoV-2 M (membrane)
Depositing lab: Ginkgo Bioworks & Benjie Chen. Depositing organization: Ginkgo Bioworks.
Backbone
  Vector backbone: pTwist_CMV_6
  Backbone size w/o insert (bp): 4180
  Vector type: Mammalian Expression
Growth in bacteria
  Bacterial resistance: Ampicillin, 100 μg/mL
  Growth temperature: 37°C
  Growth strain: DH5alpha
  Copy number: High Copy
Gene/Insert
  Gene/Insert name: SARS-CoV-2 M (membrane) (alt names: membrane glycoprotein; M protein)
  Species: Severe acute respiratory syndrome coronavirus 2
  Insert size (bp): 662
  Mutation: wt
  Entrez Gene: M (a.k.a. GU280_gp05)
  Promoter: CMV
  Tag / fusion protein: Cleavable TEV;6xHis-003 (C terminal on backbone)
  Cloning method: Unknown
Resource information
  A portion of this plasmid was derived from a plasmid made by: GinkgoBioworks
Depositor comments: NCBI reference sequence: YP_009724393.1
How to cite: pGBW-m4133720 was a gift from Ginkgo Bioworks & Benjie Chen (Addgene plasmid # 152913 ; http://n2t.net/addgene:152913 ; RRID:Addgene_152913)
